Addgene plasmid #47274: TAL3555
Depositing lab: Keith Joung. Depositing organization: Massachusetts General Hospital. Publication: Targeted gene disruption in somatic zebrafish cells using engineered TALENs. Sander JD, Cade L, Khayter C, Reyon D, Peterson RT, Joung JK, Yeh JR. Nat Biotechnol. 2011 Aug 5;29(8):697-8. doi: 10.1038/nbt.1934. PubMed 21822241.
Backbone
  Vector backbone: JDS70
  Backbone manufacturer: Addgene plasmid #32285
  Backbone size w/o insert (bp): 6447
  Vector type: Mammalian Expression ; T7
Growth in bacteria
  Bacterial resistance: Ampicillin, 100 μg/mL
  Growth temperature: 37°C
  Growth strain: XL1 Blue
  Copy number: High Copy
Gene/Insert
  Gene/Insert name: ZebrafishCommunity-spermassociatedantigen7-right (alt names: sperm associated antigen 7; spag7)
  Species: D. rerio (zebrafish)
  Insert size (bp): 1430
  Entrez Gene: spag7 (a.k.a. MGC66397, zgc:66397)
  Promoter: CMV
  Tag / fusion protein: 3X Flag (N terminal on backbone); WT FOKI (C terminal on backbone)
  Cloning method: Restriction Enzyme; 5′ cloning site BsmBI (destroyed during cloning); 3′ cloning site BsmBI (destroyed during cloning)
  Sequencing primers: 5′ CMV-F; 3′ BGH-rev
Terms and licenses: Academic/Nonprofit Terms; Industry Terms: Not Available to Industry
Depositor comments: Target binding site: TGATCGTGAACGGTTGGA It is strongly recommended that users perform a diagnostic digest to verify this plasmid prior to use. For example, a double digest of the plasmid with BamHI and KpnI should result in two bands at 2.3kb and 5.8kb.
How to cite: TAL3555 was a gift from Keith Joung (Addgene plasmid # 47274 ; http://n2t.net/addgene:47274 ; RRID:Addgene_47274)
