[The description below was written by a language model from this plasmid's Addgene catalogue record.]
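Description:
TAL3555 is a TALEN expression plasmid built on the JDS70 backbone, a mammalian expression vector of about 6.4 kb that also carries a T7 promoter. It encodes the "right" monomer of a TALE nuclease pair directed against the zebrafish (Danio rerio) gene spag7 (sperm associated antigen 7). The plasmid is maintained in E. coli as a high-copy construct under ampicillin selection. The record does not name the origin of replication and provides no feature table.

The insert is roughly 1.4 kb and consists of an engineered array of TAL effector repeats assembled to recognise a specific 18-nucleotide half-site in spag7. It was cloned into the backbone through BsmBI sites that were destroyed in the process, as is typical of type IIS seamless assembly. This places the repeat array in frame with elements supplied by the backbone: an N-terminal 3X FLAG epitope tag for detection and a C-terminal wild-type FokI nuclease domain. Expression is driven by the CMV promoter in transfected cells. The T7 designation indicates that the coding sequence can also be transcribed in vitro to make mRNA, the usual delivery route for embryo microinjection. The BGH-reverse sequencing primer suggests a BGH polyadenylation region downstream, although the record does not list it explicitly.

Because FokI cleaves only as a dimer, this construct is meant to be used with the matching "left" TALEN, which binds the opposite half-site. The two FokI domains then meet over the spacer and produce a double-strand break. Error-prone repair of that break generates indel mutations, allowing targeted disruption of spag7 in zebrafish.
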