>Addgene plasmid #47274 | TAL3555 | depositor partial sequence | sequence record 67361 | Insert sequence
ATGGACTACAAAGACCATGACGGTGATTATAAAGATCATGACATCGATTACAAGGATGACGATGACAAGA
TGGCCCCCAAGAAGAAGAGGAAGGTGGGCATTCACCGCGGGGTACCTATGGTGGACTTGAGGACACTCGG
TTATTCGCAACAGCAACAGGAGAAAATCAAGCCTAAGGTCAGGAGCACCGTCGCGCAACACCACGAGGCG
CTTGTGGGGCATGGCTTCACTCATGCGCATATTGTCGCGCTTTCACAGCACCCTGCGGCGCTTGGGACGG
TGGCTGTCAAATACCAAGATATGATTGCGGCCCTGCCCGAAGCCACGCACGAGGCAATTGTAGGGGTCGG
TAAACAGTGGTCGGGAGCGCGAGCACTTGAGGCGCTGCTGACTGTGGCGGGTGAGCTTAGGGGGCCTCCG
CTCCAGCTCGACACCGGGCAGCTGCTGAAGATCGCGAAGAGAGGGGGAGTAACAGCGGTAGAGGCAGTGC
ACGCCTGGCGCAATGCGCTCACCGGGGCCCCCTTGAACCTGACCCCAGACCAGGTAGTCGCAATCGCGAA
CAATAATGGGGGAAAGCAAGCCCTGGAAACCGTGCAAAGGTTGTTGCCGGTCCTTTGTCAAGACCACGGC
CTTACACCGGAGCAAGTCGTGGCCATTGCAAGCAACATCGGTGGCAAACAGGCTCTTGAGACGGTTCAGA
GACTTCTCCCAGTTCTCTGTCAAGCCCACGGGCTGACTCCCGATCAAGTTGTAGCGATTGCGTCCAACGG
TGGAGGGAAACAAGCATTGGAGACTGTCCAACGGCTCCTTCCCGTGTTGTGTCAAGCCCACGGTTTGACG
CCTGCACAAGTGGTCGCCATCGCCAGCCATGATGGCGGTAAGCAGGCGCTGGAAACAGTACAGCGCCTGC
TGCCTGTACTGTGCCAGGATCATGGACTGACCCCAGACCAGGTAGTCGCAATCGCGAACAATAATGGGGG
AAAGCAAGCCCTGGAAACCGTGCAAAGGTTGTTGCCGGTCCTTTGTCAAGACCACGGCCTTACACCGGAG
CAAGTCGTGGCCATTGCAAGCAATGGGGGTGGCAAACAGGCTCTTGAGACGGTTCAGAGACTTCTCCCAG
TTCTCTGTCAAGCCCACGGGCTGACTCCCGATCAAGTTGTAGCGATTGCGAATAACAATGGAGGGAAACA
AGCATTGGAGACTGTCCAACGGCTCCTTCCCGTGTTGTGTCAAGCCCACGGTTTGACGCCTGCACAAGTG
GTCGCCATCGCCTCCAATATTGGCGGTAAGCAGGCGCTGGAAACAGTACAGCGCCTGCTGCCTGTACTGT
GCCAGGATCATGGACTGACCCCAGACCAGGTAGTCGCAATCGCGTCGAACATTGGGGGAAAGCAAGCCCT
GGAAACCGTGCAAAGGTTGTTGCCGGTCCTTTGTCAAGACCACGGCCTTACACCGGAGCAAGTCGTGGCC
ATTGCATCCCACGACGGTGGCAAACAGGCTCTTGAGACGGTTCAGAGACTTCTCCCAGTTCTCTGTCAAG
CCCACGGGCTGACTCCCGATCAAGTTGTAGCGATTGCGAATAACAATGGAGGGAAACAAGCATTGGAGAC
TGTCCAACGGCTCCTTCCCGTGTTGTGTCAAGCCCACGGTTTGACGCCTGCACAAGTGGTCGCCATCGCC
AACAACAACGGCGGTAAGCAGGCGCTGGAAACAGTACAGCGCCTGCTGCCTGTACTGTGCCAGGATCATG
GACTGACCCCAGACCAGGTAGTCGCAATCGCGTCAAACGGAGGGGGAAAGCAAGCCCTGGAAACCGTGCA
AAGGTTGTTGCCGGTCCTTTGTCAAGACCACGGCCTTACACCGGAGCAAGTCGTGGCCATTGCAAGCAAT
GGGGGTGGCAAACAGGCTCTTGAGACGGTTCAGAGACTTCTCCCAGTTCTCTGTCAAGCCCACGGGCTGA
CTCCCGATCAAGTTGTAGCGATTGCGAATAACAATGGAGGGAAACAAGCATTGGAGACTGTCCAACGGCT
CCTTCCCGTGTTGTGTCAAGCCCACGGTTTGACGCCTGCACAAGTGGTCGCCATCGCCAACAACAACGGC
GGTAAGCAGGCGCTGGAAACAGTACAGCGCCTGCTGCCTGTACTGTGCCAGGATCATGGACTGACACCCG
AACAGGTGGTCGCCATTGCTTCTAACATCGGAGGACGGCCAGCCTTGGAG
