>Addgene plasmid #47274 | TAL3555 | addgene partial sequence | sequence record 69138 | JDS-TALEN-F 5'-TAGGGGTCGGTAAACAGTGG-3'
ACTGTGGCGGGTGAGCTTAGGGGGCCTCCGCTCCAGCTCGACACCGGGCAGCTGCTGAAGATCGCGAAGA
GAGGGGGAGTAACAGCGGTAGAGGCAGTGCACGCCTGGCGCAATGCGCTCACCGGGGCCCCCTTGAACCT
GACCCCAGACCAGGTAGTCGCAATCGCGAACAATAATGGGGGAAAGCAAGCCCTGGAAACCGTGCAAAGG
TTGTTGCCGGTCCTTTGTCAAGACCACGGCCTTACACCGGAGCAAGTCGTGGCCATTGCAAGCAACATCG
GTGGCAAACAGGCTCTTGAGACGGTTCAGAGACTTCTCCCAGTTCTCTGTCAAGCCCACGGGCTGACTCC
CGATCAAGTTGTAGCGATTGCGTCCAACGGTGGAGGGAAACAAGCATTGGAGACTGTCCAACGGCTCCTT
CCCGTGTTGTGTCAAGCCCACGGTTTGACGCCTGCACAAGTGGTCGCCATCGCCAGCCATGATGGCGGTA
AGCAGGCGCTGGAAACAGTACAGCGCCTGCTGCCTGTACTGTGCCAGGATCATGGACTGACCCCAGACCA
GGTAGTCGCAATCGCGAACAATAATGGGGGAAAGCAAGCCCTGGAAACCGTGCAAAGGTTGTTGCCGGTC
CTTTGTCAAGACCACGGCCTTACACCGGAGCAAGTCGTGGCCATTGCAAGCAATGGGGGTGGCAAACAGG
CTCTTGAGACGGTTCAGAGACTTCTCCCAGTTCTCTGTCAAGCCCACGGGCTGACTCCCGATCAAGTTGT
AGCGATTGCGAATAACAATGGAGGGAAACAAGCATTGGAGACTGTCCAA
